Addgene plasmid #105362: pJOG295
Purpose: Synthetic biology
Depositing lab: Johannes Stuttmann. Depositing organization: Martin-Luther-Universitaet Halle-Wittenberg. Publication: Peripheral infrastructure vectors and an extended set of plant parts for the Modular Cloning system. Gantner J, Ordon J, Ilse T, Kretschmer C, Gruetzner R, Lofke C, Dagdas Y, Burstenbinder K, Marillonnet S, Stuttmann J. PLoS One. 2018 May 30;13(5):e0197185. doi: 10.1371/journal.pone.0197185. eCollection 2018. PubMed 29847550.
Backbone
  Vector backbone: pICH41295 (Engler et al., 2014)
  Vector type: Synthetic Biology
Growth in bacteria
  Bacterial resistance: Spectinomycin, 50 μg/mL
  Growth temperature: 37°C
  Growth strain: DH5alpha
  Copy number: High Copy
Gene/Insert
  Gene/Insert name: promotor GILT (At4g12960;2100bp)
  Species: A. thaliana (mustard weed)
  Mutation: BsaI/ BpiI restriction sites removed
  Cloning method: Restriction Enzyme; 5′ cloning site BpiI (destroyed during cloning); 3′ cloning site BpiI (destroyed during cloning)
  Sequencing primers: 5′ CTTTGAGTGAGCTGATACCG; 3′ GGGTTCCGCGCACATTTC
Terms and licenses: Academic/Nonprofit Terms; Industry Terms: Not Available to Industry
How to cite: pJOG295 was a gift from Johannes Stuttmann (Addgene plasmid # 105362 ; http://n2t.net/addgene:105362 ; RRID:Addgene_105362)
