[The description below was written by a language model from this plasmid's Addgene catalogue record and pLannotate feature annotations shown in this document.]
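Description:
pJOG295 is a Modular Cloning (MoClo) parts plasmid for plant synthetic biology, built on the level 0 acceptor backbone pICH41295. It is a small (about 4.4 kb), high-copy E. coli plasmid that replicates from a ColE1/pUC-type origin and is selected with spectinomycin through an aadA streptomycin/spectinomycin adenylyltransferase gene. The feature table places this gene downstream of an AmpR (bla) promoter, flanked by short integrase and gentamicin acetyltransferase fragments. These fragments are most likely remnants of the integron-derived resistance cassette and are not functional genes.

The payload is a roughly 2.1 kb promoter fragment from the Arabidopsis thaliana GILT locus (At4g12960). Internal BsaI and BpiI recognition sites were removed ("domesticated") so that the part is compatible with Golden Gate assembly using these type IIS enzymes. The fragment was inserted through BpiI sites that were destroyed during cloning. In the MoClo system, such level 0 modules are normally released with BsaI and joined in a defined order with coding sequences, tags and terminators to form plant transcription units, although the record does not give the specific fusion-site overhangs.

The automated annotation does not recognise the promoter insert itself. The very short hits it reports in that region (lacI, LEU2 promoter, CaMV poly(A) signal and chicken β-actin promoter fragments of about 17 to 50 bp) are probably chance matches or backbone remnants, not real functional elements. The plasmid carries no reporter, coding sequence or plant selection marker. It serves purely as a reusable promoter module from an extended set of plant parts, for driving expression of a gene of interest under GILT regulatory sequences in assembled constructs.
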