Features (pLannotate 1.2.2; 9 found; start..end, strand, type, name):
    110..214     +  promoter       AmpR promoter: bla
    205..285     -  CDS            int (fragment): INT2_ECOLX - Protein inferred from homology: Swiss-Prot protein existence level 3. Putative integrase believed to be involved in the insertion of antibiotic resistance genes into plasmids and transposons. From Escherichia coli.
    373..429     +  CDS            GmR (fragment): gentamycin acetyltransferase; aacC1; confers resistance to gentamycin
    436..1224    +  CDS            aadA: S3AD_ECOLX - Experimental evidence at protein level: Swiss-Prot protein existence level 1. Mediates bacterial resistance to the antibiotics streptomycin and spectinomycin. From Escherichia coli.
   1398..1986    +  rep_origin     ori: high-copy-number ColE1/pMB1/pBR322/pUC origin of replication
   2169..2218    +  CDS            lacI (fragment): lac repressor; lacI; The lac repressor binds to the lac operator to inhibit transcription in E. coli. This inhibition can be relieved by adding lactose or isopropyl-β-D-thiogalactopyranoside (IPTG).
   2437..2454    +  promoter       LEU2 promoter (fragment): S. cerevisiae LEU2
   2704..2720    -  polyA_signal   CaMV poly(A) signal (fragment): cauliflower mosaic virus polyadenylation signal
   3271..3291    -  promoter       chicken β-actin promoter (fragment): contains a 21-bp deletion relative to the standard chicken β-actin promoter
>Addgene plasmid #105362 | pJOG295 | addgene full sequence | sequence record 206360 | Addgene NGS Result
GTGGCTCTTCAGTGGACGAAAGGGCCTCGTGATACGCCTATTTTTATAGGTTAATGTCATGATAATAATG
GTTTCTTAGACGTCAGGTGGCACTTTTCGGGGAAATGTGCGCGGAACCCCTATTTGTTTATTTTTCTAAA
TACATTCAAATATGTATCCGCTCATGAGACAATAACCCTGATAAATGCTTCAATAATATTGAAAAAGGAA
GAGTATGCGCTCACGCAACTGGTCCAGAACCTTGACCGAACGCAGCGGTGGTAACGGCGCAGTGGCGGTT
TTCATGGCTTGTTATGACTGTTTTTTTTTGGGGTACAGTCTATGCCTCGGGCATCCAAGCAGCAAGCGCG
TTACGCCGTGGGTCGATGTTTGATGTTATGGAGCAGCAACGATGTTACGCAGCAGGGCAGTCGCCCTAAA
ACAAAGTTAAACATCATGAGGGAAGCGGTGATCGCCGAAGTATCGACTCAACTATCAGAGGTAGTTGGCG
TCATCGAGCGCCATCTCGAACCGACGTTGCTGGCCGTACATTTGTACGGCTCCGCAGTGGATGGCGGCCT
GAAGCCACACAGCGATATTGATTTGCTGGTTACGGTGACCGTAAGGCTTGATGAAACAACGCGGCGAGCT
TTGATCAACGACCTTTTGGAAACTTCGGCTTCCCCTGGAGAGAGCGAGATTCTCCGCGCTGTAGAAGTCA
CCATTGTTGTGCACGACGACATCATTCCGTGGCGTTATCCAGCTAAGCGCGAACTGCAATTTGGAGAATG
GCAGCGCAATGACATTCTTGCAGGTATCTTCGAGCCAGCCACGATCGACATTGATCTGGCTATCTTGCTG
ACAAAAGCAAGAGAACATAGCGTTGCCTTGGTAGGTCCAGCGGCGGAGGAACTCTTTGATCCGGTTCCTG
AACAGGATCTATTTGAGGCGCTAAATGAAACCTTAACGCTATGGAACTCGCCGCCCGACTGGGCTGGCGA
TGAGCGAAATGTAGTGCTTACGTTGTCCCGCATTTGGTACAGCGCAGTAACCGGCAAAATCGCGCCGAAG
GATGTCGCTGCCGACTGGGCAATGGAGCGCCTGCCGGCCCAGTATCAGCCCGTCATACTTGAAGCTAGAC
AGGCTTATCTTGGACAAGAAGAAGATCGCTTGGCCTCGCGCGCAGATCAGTTGGAAGAATTTGTCCATTA
CGTAAAAGGCGAGATCACCAAGGTAGTCGGCAAATAACTGTCAGACCAAGTTTACTCATATATACTTTAG
ATTGATTTAAAACTTCATTTTTAATTTAAAAGGATCTAGGTGAAGATCCTTTTTGATAATCTCATGACCA
AAATCCCTTAACGTGAGTTTTCGTTCCACTGAGCGTCAGACCCCGTAGAAAAGATCAAAGGATCTTCTTG
AGATCCTTTTTTTCTGCGCGTAATCTGCTGCTTGCAAACAAAAAAACCACCGCTACCAGCGGTGGTTTGT
TTGCCGGATCAAGAGCTACCAACTCTTTTTCCGAAGGTAACTGGCTTCAGCAGAGCGCAGATACCAAATA
CTGTTCTTCTAGTGTAGCCGTAGTTAGGCCACCACTTCAAGAACTCTGTAGCACCGCCTACATACCTCGC
TCTGCTAATCCTGTTACCAGTGGCTGCTGCCAGTGGCGATAAGTCGTGTCTTACCGGGTTGGACTCAAGA
CGATAGTTACCGGATAAGGCGCAGCGGTCGGGCTGAACGGGGGGTTCGTGCACACAGCCCAGCTTGGAGC
GAACGACCTACACCGAACTGAGATACCTACAGCGTGAGCTATGAGAAAGCGCCACGCTTCCCGAAGGGAG
AAAGGCGGACAGGTATCCGGTAAGCGGCAGGGTCGGAACAGGAGAGCGCACGAGGGAGCTTCCAGGGGGA
AACGCCTGGTATCTTTATAGTCCTGTCGGGTTTCGCCACCTCTGACTTGAGCGTCGATTTTTGTGATGCT
CGTCAGGGGGGCGGAGCCTATGGAAAAACGCCAGCAACGCGGCCTTTTTACGGTTCCTGGCCTTTTGCTG
GCCTTTTGCTCACATGTTCTTTCCTGCGTTATCCCCTGATTCTGTGGATAACCGTATTACCGCCTTTGAG
TGAGCTGATACCGCTCGCCGCAGCCGAACGACCGAGCGCAGCGAGTCAGTGAGCGAGGAAGCGGAAGAGC
GCCCAATACGCAAACCGCCTCTCCCCGCGCGTTGGCCGATTCATTAATCACTCTGTGGTCTCAGGAGATG
TCGCCTTAAAAAATGAATCGAATGGTGAGTGAGACACCTGATATTAGTTGTGTGAATTCACGATGTTTTA
TTAGTTTATTTCCGTCATTGGTGATCTCCTACTATATTTGTTACGGTATTAGACATTTAATTGGATTTAA
ACAATTTAATCACTTACGGTATTTACGGTATTAGAATTATTATTGTTTGATTATATATATATATATATAT
ATTTTTTTTTTGGTGTAAATGATTTTATATTTTATCAAACATAATCTGGTTTTATATTTTATAAACATGA
TATGATTATTTTAAATTTATAAAAACTCTAAAAACTCTAAAATCTCTATTAATATTAAATTTATTAAATA
AATTTTAATTAGTTGACCCGTGATCCAACCTGGTTGACTCGATTACCCAGTGACAAAGAAAGTAGTCCGG
TTCATTATCCAGGTCGGGTTTAAAAACATTGGTTTTTAATTTTTGGATTTTGGTTTTAGGTTTTCGATTT
TTGTAGTTTGTGATTTTTGTTGTAGATTTTAATTTTTACAGAATCTTAAATGGAAATTTATTTAGTTTTT
AGTTCTCTACTTTAATTTATAGTTTTTTATTTTTTGTTTAAAAATTACTAAAACAATGAAAAATTGTTTA
AAAATCTTGAATGGAAATTCGTTAAAGGTGGATTGTCAAAGTCAATCCATAACTGAAATTAGCAATTTTA
GGGTAAATTAGCAATTTTCTGCGAGGGTAGTAGCTGTTTACCCAAAATCTTGAATGGAAATTTGTTTCAA
CGTTTTTAAGTTCTCTATTTTATTATAGTTTTTTATTTTCTGTTTAAAAATTACTAAAACAATGATAATA
AATATTTTCTTAATAATAAAAAATTAAAAAGATGCAGAAAAAAAATAATCATAGGTATATTGCATATAAA
CATAGATTTTGTAAATAAAACCAATTTTTACGAAAAACTAAAATGAAAAACTCATATTAATACAATAATA
CTAAAATAATGATGTAGAAAAGAAAAAACATAGCATATTTAAAATAATAAAAAAGAATTAAAAAATAAAT
ATCACATAAATCTTCTAGAAATTTGGTTTCCTTATGTTTTAGAAAATCTACTTTTTATTAATCATAAATG
AGTAATTATTAGTTTTTGATTTAATCTACGTTTTTCTTAATCATAAATGGGTAATTATTAGTTTTTGCAA
AATCAAAATCCAAAAATTGTTCTAAACACTGCAACCATTTAAGGCCTATATCACTCAGAAAATTTCTGGT
GGGAGAACTAATCGTTTGTCCTTTCTAAATCTCACATATTAGAATTTAGAATTAGTGTGCTACATAAAAA
TATTAGTTCAGCTCGGAACAACTATTTTTTGGTAAAACAGAGAACTTAAACAAATGCATTATTTTATCAA
CATGCATTTTGAATTGAATATAAAATTTCATAATTGTAAAGACATAAATTACATAAAATTTTACATGAAA
AAATAGATATAGAAAGAAAATGAAACTAACTGATGATATGCTCTCTAAATTTTTTAATCTCATAACAAGA
ATTCAAATTAATTAGTTCATATTTTTGGTTAATATAACATTTACCTGTCTAAGTTGGAACTTTCATTTTT
TTTCTGTTTTGTTTAGTCAGTATTCTTAATGTGAAACGGAAAGTTGAATTTATTCAAACTTAAATTCAAT
AGCATTAATTAAAGGCGAAAGCTATTATCTCTACATGTGGTTCAAACTAGACATCCAATTTAATTAGCTT
ATTGACGTTGAAATGTTTTCCAAAACTACTATAGTTTGGCAATTTGAAAGATGCATCAGAACTACTCAGA
CAGGTAAAAGTAGAACCTCTAGCTGTGTGAATTGTATGTTAGTCCATAAAGAACATCTTGTAAACTTCAT
ACTTAAGATATATATTACAATATATACTTGAATGGTAGATAAAAACGATTAGTCTGATTGCTAGCATACT
CACAACTATTTGGAAATGAGTAAGATATTGGCATCTAGAGTTACTACTATGGAGACAAAAGTCGAATAAA
AGAGTCCTCACGTGAAAATGTTACGAGCTAGTAACTAAAGCATTTACACTAACGGTAAAAAAAGTATCTA
TAAATGTTTACACAAGGTAGTAGTCATTAGCACTCAACTTAAACTCTTTTAGTAACAATGTGAGACCACG
AA
